Addgene plasmid #78996: PP163
Purpose: Supplemental Figure 4. Promoter GAP6. Expresses GFP.
Depositing lab: Timothy Lu. Depositing organization: Massachusetts Institute of Technology. Publication: Synthetic biology and microbioreactor platforms for programmable production of biologics at the point-of-care. Perez-Pinera P, Han N, Cleto S, Cao J, Purcell O, Shah KA, Lee K, Ram R, Lu TK. Nat Commun. 2016 Jul 29;7:12211. doi: 10.1038/ncomms12211. PubMed 27470089.
Backbone
  Vector backbone: pPICZ A
  Vector type: Yeast Expression
  Selectable markers: Zeocin
Growth in bacteria
  Bacterial resistance: Bleocin (Zeocin), 50 μg/mL
  Growth temperature: 37°C
  Growth strain: DH5alpha
  Copy number: Unknown
Gene/Insert
  Gene/Insert name: GFP
Terms and licenses: Academic/Nonprofit Terms; Industry Terms: Not Available to Industry
How to cite: PP163 was a gift from Timothy Lu (Addgene plasmid # 78996 ; http://n2t.net/addgene:78996 ; RRID:Addgene_78996)
