[The description below was written by a language model from this plasmid's Addgene catalogue record and pLannotate feature annotations shown in this document.]
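Description:
PP163 is a 4,349 bp yeast expression plasmid built on the pPICZ A backbone, a vector family designed for Pichia pastoris. It is propagated in E. coli through a high-copy ColE1/pUC-type origin. A single Sh ble (BleoR) gene provides selection in both hosts. This gene sits behind tandem TEF1 (yeast) and EM7 (bacterial) promoters and is followed by the CYC1 terminator, so Zeocin resistance is expressed in bacteria and in yeast alike. No yeast replication origin is annotated, consistent with the pPICZ family's usual use as integrating vectors, although the record does not describe how this plasmid is introduced or maintained in yeast.

The payload is an EGFP reporter driven by a promoter variant the depositor calls "GAP6". In the feature table this appears as the Pichia glyceraldehyde-3-phosphate dehydrogenase (GAP) promoter split into a long upstream fragment and a short downstream fragment. Between them lie a tet operator and an adjacent short match to PLtetO-1, which probably reflects a second operator-like sequence. This arrangement suggests an engineered, normally constitutive GAP promoter carrying TetR-binding sites near its 3' end, but the record does not state the regulatory logic, and no TetR-derived regulator is encoded on this plasmid. A short hit annotated as a capTEV fragment lies downstream of EGFP; it most likely corresponds to the backbone's His tag, though whether it is fused in frame is not indicated. Transcription ends at the AOX1 terminator. The small groL1 fragment annotation is probably a spurious match.

The plasmid serves as a fluorescent readout for characterising this promoter variant, as part of a synthetic biology study on programmable production of biologics in yeast.
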