Features (pLannotate 1.2.2; 13 found; start..end, strand, type, name):
    412..659     +  terminator     CYC1 terminator: S. cerevisiae CYC1; transcription terminator for CYC1
    734..1322    -  rep_origin     ori: high-copy-number ColE1/pMB1/pBR322/pUC origin of replication
   1417..1503    -  CDS            groL1 (fragment): CH601_MYCA1 - Also known as groEL1 From Mycobacterium avium (strain 104).
   2216..2654    +  promoter       GAP promoter (fragment): promoter for Pichia pastoris glyceraldehyde-3-phosphate dehydrogenase
   2654..2672    +  protein_bind   tet operator: tetO; bacterial operator O2 for the tetR and tetA genes tetracycline repressor TetR
   2675..2694    +  promoter       PLtetO-1 promoter (fragment): modified phage lambda PL promoter with tet operator sites (Lutz and Bujard, 1997)
   2694..2732    +  promoter       GAP promoter (fragment): promoter for Pichia pastoris glyceraldehyde-3-phosphate dehydrogenase
   2748..3464    +  CDS            EGFP: EGFP is a basic (constitutively fluorescent) green fluorescent protein published in 1996, derived from Aequorea victoria. It is reported to be a rapidly-maturing weak dimer with moderate acid sensitivity.
   3534..3551    +  CDS            capTEV™ (fragment): composite tag for in vivo biotinylation, TEV protease cleavage, and 6xHis tagging
   3575..3821    +  terminator     AOX1 terminator: Pichia pastoris AOX1; transcription terminator for AOX1
   3836..4247    +  promoter       TEF1 promoter: S. cerevisiae TEF1; promoter for EF-1α
   4255..4302    +  promoter       EM7 promoter: synthetic bacterial promoter&nbsp
   4321..346     +  CDS            BleoR (across the origin): antibiotic-binding protein; Sh ble from Streptoalloteichus hindustanus; confers resistance to bleomycin, phleomycin, and Zeocin™
>Addgene plasmid #78996 | PP163 | depositor full sequence | sequence record 147741 | PP163 sequence 4349 bps
GCTCACCGCGCGCGACGTCGCCGGAGCGGTCGAGTTCTGGACCGACCGGCTCGGGTTCTCCCGGGACTTC
GTGGAGGACGACTTCGCCGGTGTGGTCCGGGACGACGTGACCCTGTTCATCAGCGCGGTCCAGGACCAGG
TGGTGCCGGACAACACCCTGGCCTGGGTGTGGGTGCGCGGCCTGGACGAGCTGTACGCCGAGTGGTCGGA
GGTCGTGTCCACGAACTTCCGGGACGCCTCCGGGCCGGCCATGACCGAGATCGGCGAGCAGCCGTGGGGG
CGGGAGTTCGCCCTGCGCGACCCGGCCGGCAACTGCGTGCACTTCGTGGCCGAGGAGCAGGACTGACACG
TCCGACGGCGGCCCACGGGTCCCAGGCCTCGGAGATCCGTCCCCCTTTTCCTTTGTCGATATCATGTAAT
TAGTTATGTCACGCTTACATTCACGCCCTCCCCCCACATCCGCTCTAACCGAAAAGGAAGGAGTTAGACA
ACCTGAAGTCTAGGTCCCTATTTATTTTTTTATAGTTATGTTAGTATTAAGAACGTTATTTATATTTCAA
ATTTTTCTTTTTTTTCTGTACAGACGCGTGTACGCATGTAACATTATACTGAAAACCTTGCTTGAGAAGG
TTTTGGGACGCTCGAAGGCTTTAATTTGCAAGCTGGAGACCAACATGTGAGCAAAAGGCCAGCAAAAGGC
CAGGAACCGTAAAAAGGCCGCGTTGCTGGCGTTTTTCCATAGGCTCCGCCCCCCTGACGAGCATCACAAA
AATCGACGCTCAAGTCAGAGGTGGCGAAACCCGACAGGACTATAAAGATACCAGGCGTTTCCCCCTGGAA
GCTCCCTCGTGCGCTCTCCTGTTCCGACCCTGCCGCTTACCGGATACCTGTCCGCCTTTCTCCCTTCGGG
AAGCGTGGCGCTTTCTCAATGCTCACGCTGTAGGTATCTCAGTTCGGTGTAGGTCGTTCGCTCCAAGCTG
GGCTGTGTGCACGAACCCCCCGTTCAGCCCGACCGCTGCGCCTTATCCGGTAACTATCGTCTTGAGTCCA
ACCCGGTAAGACACGACTTATCGCCACTGGCAGCAGCCACTGGTAACAGGATTAGCAGAGCGAGGTATGT
AGGCGGTGCTACAGAGTTCTTGAAGTGGTGGCCTAACTACGGCTACACTAGAAGGACAGTATTTGGTATC
TGCGCTCTGCTGAAGCCAGTTACCTTCGGAAAAAGAGTTGGTAGCTCTTGATCCGGCAAACAAACCACCG
CTGGTAGCGGTGGTTTTTTTGTTTGCAAGCAGCAGATTACGCGCAGAAAAAAAGGATCTCAAGAAGATCC
TTTGATCTTTTCTACGGGGTCTGACGCTCAGTGGAACGAAAACTCACGTTAAGGGATTTTGGTCATGAGA
TCAGATCTGAGCTCGTTTGGCCGTGGCCGTGCTCGTCCTCGTCGGCCGGCTTGTCGACGACGGCGGTCTC
CGTCGTCAGGATCATCCGGGCCACAAGCTTGCTGACAGAAGCCTCAAGAAAAAAAAAATTCTTCTTCGAC
TATGCTGGAGGCAGAGATGATCGAGCCGGTAGTTAACTATATATAGCTAAATTGGTTCCATCACCTCGAG
TCAATTCTTGATTTAGTATACACATAACCAAATTTGGATCAAGTTTGAAGTAAAACTTTAACTTCAGCTC
CTTACATTTGCACTAAGATCTCTGCTACTCTGGTCCCAAGTGAACCACCTTTTGGACCCTATTGACCGGA
CCTTAACTTGCCAAACCTAAACGCTTAATGCCTCAGACGTTTTAATGCCTCTCAACACCTCCAAGGTTGC
TTTCTTGAGCATGCCTACTAGGGACTTTAACGAACTGTGGGGTTGCAGACAGTTTCAGGCGTGTCCCGAC
CAATATGGCCTACTAGACTCTCTGAAAAATCACAGTTTTCCAGTAGTTCCGATCAAATTACCATCGAAAT
GGTCCCATAAACGGACATTTGACATCCGTTCCTGAATTATAGTCTTCCACCGTGGATCATGGTGTTCCTT
TTTTTCCCAAAGAATATCAGCATCCCTTAACTACGTTAGGTCAGTGATGACAATGGACCAAATTGTTGCA
AGGTTTTTCTTTTTCTTTCATCGGCACATTTCAGCCTCACATGCGACTATTATCGATCAATGAAATCCAT
CAAGATTGAAATCTTAAAATTGCCCCTTTCACTTGACAGGATCCTTTTTTGTAGAAATGTCTTGGTGTCC
TCGTCCAATCAGGTAGCCATCTCTGAAATATCTGGCTCCGTTGCAACTCCGAACGACCTGCTGGCAACGT
AAAATTCTCCGGGGTAAAACTTTAATGTGGAGTAATGGAACCAGAAACGTCTCTTCCCTTCTCTCTCCTT
CCACCGCCCGTTACCGTCCCTAGGAAATTTTACTCTGCTGGAGAGCTTCTTCTACGGCCCCCTTGCAGCA
ATGCTCTTCCCAGCATTACGTTGCGGGTAAAACGGAGGTCGTGTACCCGACCTAGCAGCCCAGGGATGGA
AAAGTCCCGGCCGTCGCTGGCAATAATAGCGGGCGGACGCATGTCATGAGATTATTGGAAACCACCAGAA
TCGAATATAAAAGGCGAACACCTTTCCCAATTTTGGTTTCTCCTGACCCAAAGACTTTAAATTTCCCTAT
CAGTGATAGAGATCTCCCTATCAGTGATAGAGATAATTTATTTGTCCCTATTTCAATCAATTGAACAACT
ATCAAAACACAGAATTCATGGTGAGCAAGGGCGAGGAGCTGTTCACCGGGGTGGTGCCCATCCTGGTCGA
GCTGGACGGCGACGTAAACGGCCACAAGTTCAGCGTGTCCGGCGAGGGCGAGGGCGATGCCACCTACGGC
AAGCTGACCCTGAAGTTCATCTGCACCACCGGCAAGCTGCCCGTGCCCTGGCCCACCCTCGTGACCACCC
TGACCTACGGCGTGCAGTGCTTCAGCCGCTACCCCGACCACATGAAGCAGCACGACTTCTTCAAGTCCGC
CATGCCCGAAGGCTACGTCCAGGAGCGCACCATCTTCTTCAAGGACGACGGCAACTACAAGACCCGCGCC
GAGGTGAAGTTCGAGGGCGACACCCTGGTGAACCGCATCGAGCTGAAGGGCATCGACTTCAAGGAGGACG
GCAACATCCTGGGGCACAAGCTGGAGTACAACTACAACAGCCACAACGTCTATATCATGGCCGACAAGCA
GAAGAACGGCATCAAGGTGAACTTCAAGATCCGCCACAACATCGAGGACGGCAGCGTGCAGCTCGCCGAC
CACTACCAGCAGAACACCCCCATCGGCGACGGCCCCGTGCTGCTGCCCGACAACCACTACCTGAGCACCC
AGAGCGCCCTGAGCAAAGACCCCAACGAGAAGCGCGATCACATGGTCCTGCTGGAGTTCGTGACCGCCGC
CGGGATCACTCTCGGCATGGACGAGCTGTACAAGGCCGCGGCGGCCGCCAGCTTTCTAGAACAAAAACTC
ATCTCAGAAGAGGATCTGAATAGCGCCGTCGACCATCATCATCATCATCATTGACCGGTCTTGCTAGATT
CTAATCAAGAGGATGTCAGAATGCCATTTGCCTGAGAGATGCAGGCTTCATTTTTGATACTTTTTTATTT
GTAACCTATATAGTATAGGATTTTTTTTGTCATTTTGTTTCTTCTCGTACGAGCTTGCTCCTGATCAGCC
TATCTCGCAGCTGATGAATATCTTGTGGTAGGGGTTTGGGAAAATCATTCGAGTTTGATGTTTTTCTTGG
TATTTCCCACTCCTCTTCAGAGTACAGAAGATTAAGTGAGACCTTCGTTTGTGCGGATCCCCCACACACC
ATAGCTTCAAAATGTTTCTACTCCTTTTTTACTCTTCCAGATTTTCTCGGACTCCGCGCATCGCCGTACC
ACTTCAAAACACCCAAGCACAGCATACTAAATTTTCCCTCTTTCTTCCTCTAGGGTGTCGTTAATTACCC
GTACTAAAGGTTTGGAAAAGAAAAAAGAGACCGCCTCGTTTCTTTTTCTTCGTCGAAAAAGGCAATAAAA
ATTTTTATCACGTTTCTTTTTCTTGAAATTTTTTTTTTTAGTTTTTTTCTCTTTCAGTGACCTCCATTGA
TATTTAAGTTAATAAACGGTCTTCAATTTCTCAAGTTTCAGTTTCATTTTTCTTGTTCTATTACAACTTT
TTTTACTTCTTGTTCATTAGAAAGAAAGCATAGCAATCTAATCTAAGGGGCGGTGTTGACAATTAATCAT
CGGCATAGTATATCGGCATAGTATAATACGACAAGGTGAGGAACTAAACCATGGCCAAGTTGACCAGTGC
CGTTCCGGT
