>Addgene plasmid #78996 | PP163 | addgene partial sequence | sequence record 154129 | EGFP-N 5'-CGTCGCCGTCCAGCTCGACCAG-3'
CTGTGTTTTGATAGTTGTTCAATTGATTGAAATAGGGACAAATAAATTATCTCTATCACTGATAGGGAGA
TCTCTATCACTGATAGGGAAATTTAAAGTCTTTGGGTCAGGAGAAACCAAAATTGGGAAAGGTGTTCGCC
TTTTATATTCGATTCTGGTGGTTTCCAATAATCTCATGACATGCGTCCGCCCGCTATTATTGCCAGCGAC
GGCCGGGACTTTTCCATCCCTGGGCTGCTAGGTCGGGTACACGACCTCCGTTTTACCCGCAACGTAATGC
TGGGAAGAGCATTGCTGCAAGGGGGCCGTAGAAGAAGCTCTCCAGCAGAGTAAAATTTCCTAGGGACGGT
AACGGGCGGTGGAAGGAGAGAGAAGGGAAGAGACGTTTCTGGTTCCATTACTCCACATTAAAGTTTTACC
CCGGAGAATTTTACGTTGCCAGCAGGTCGTTCGGAGTTGCAACGGAGCCAGATATTTCAGAGATGGCTAC
CTGATTGGACGAGGACACCAAGACATTTCTACAAAAAAGGATCCTGTCAAGTGAAAGGGGCAATTTTAAG
ATTTCAATCTTGATGGATTTCATTGATCGATAATAGTCGCATGTGAGGCTGAAATGTGCCGATGAAAGAA
AAAGAAAAACCTTGCAACAATTTGGTCCATTGTCATCACTGACCTAACGTAGTTAAGGGATGCTGATATT
CTTTGGGAAAAAAAGGAACACCATGATCCACGGTGGAAGACTATAATTCAGGAACGGATGTCAAATGTCC
GTTTATGGGACCATTTCGATGGTAATTTGATCGGAACTACTGGAAAACTGTGATTTTTC
